>Addgene plasmid #111656 | pxCas9CR4 | addgene full sequence | sequence record 217189 | Addgene NGS Result
GTTGACACTCTATCGTTGATAGAGTTATTTTACCACTCCCTATCAGTGATAGAGAAAAGAATTCAAAAGA
TCTAAAGAGGACTTCGGATCTATGGATAAGAAATACTCAATAGGCTTAGATATCGGCACAAATAGCGTCG
GATGGGCGGTGATCACTGATGAATATAAGGTTCCGTCTAAAAAGTTCAAGGTTCTGGGAAATACAGACCG
CCACAGTATCAAAAAAAATCTTATAGGGGCTCTTTTATTTGACAGTGGAGAGACAGCGGAAGCGACTCGT
CTCAAACGGACAGCTCGTAGAAGGTATACACGTCGGAAGAATCGTATTTGTTATCTACAGGAGATTTTTT
CAAATGAGATGGCGAAAGTAGATGATAGTTTCTTTCATCGACTTGAAGAGTCTTTTTTGGTGGAAGAAGA
CAAGAAGCATGAACGTCATCCTATTTTTGGAAATATAGTAGATGAAGTTGCTTATCATGAGAAATATCCA
ACTATCTATCATCTGCGAAAAAAATTGGTAGATTCTACTGATAAAGCGGATTTGCGCTTAATCTATTTGG
CCTTAGCGCATATGATTAAGTTTCGTGGTCATTTTTTGATTGAGGGAGATTTAAATCCTGATAATAGTGA
TGTGGACAAACTATTTATCCAGTTGGTACAAACCTACAATCAATTATTTGAAGAAAACCCTATTAACGCA
AGTGGAGTAGATGCTAAAGCGATTCTTTCTGCACGATTGAGTAAATCAAGACGATTAGAAAATCTCATTG
CTCAGCTCCCCGGTGAGAAGAAAAATGGCTTATTTGGGAATCTCATTGCTTTGTCATTGGGTTTGACCCC
TAATTTTAAATCAAATTTTGATTTGGCAGAAGATACTAAATTACAGCTTTCAAAAGATACTTACGATGAT
GATTTAGATAATTTATTGGCGCAAATTGGAGATCAATATGCTGATTTGTTTTTGGCAGCTAAGAATTTAT
CAGATGCTATTTTACTTTCAGATATCCTAAGAGTAAATACTGAAATAACTAAGGCTCCCCTATCAGCTTC
AATGATTAAACTCTACGATGAACATCATCAAGACTTGACTCTTTTAAAAGCTTTAGTTCGACAACAACTT
CCAGAAAAGTATAAAGAAATCTTTTTTGATCAATCAAAAAACGGATATGCAGGTTATATTGATGGGGGAG
CTAGCCAAGAAGAATTTTATAAATTTATCAAACCAATTTTAGAAAAAATGGATGGTACTGAGGAATTATT
GGTGAAACTAAATCGTGAAGATTTGCTGCGCAAGCAACGGACCTTTGACAACGGCATTATTCCCCATCAA
ATTCACTTGGGTGAGCTGCATGCTATTTTGAGAAGACAAGAAGACTTTTATCCATTTTTAAAAGACAATC
GTGAGAAGATTGAAAAAATCTTGACTTTTCGAATTCCTTATTATGTTGGTCCATTGGCGCGTGGCAATAG
TCGTTTTGCATGGATGACTCGGAAGTCTGAAGAAACAATTACCCCATGGAATTTTGAAGAAGTTGTCGAT
AAAGGTGCTTCAGCTCAATCATTTATTAAACGCATGACAAACTTTGATAAAAATCTTCCAAATGAAAAAG
TACTACCAAAACATAGTTTGCTTTATGAGTATTTTACGGTTTATAACGAATTGACAAAGGTCAAATATGT
TACTGAAGGAATGCGAAAACCAGCATTTCTTTCAGGTGACCAGAAGAAAGCCATTGTTGATTTACTCTTC
AAAACAAATCGAAAAGTAACCGTTAAGCAATTAAAAGAAGATTATTTCAAAAAAATAGAATGTTTTGATA
GTGTTGAAATTTCAGGAGTTGAAGATAGATTTAATGCTTCATTAGGTACCTACCATGATTTGCTAAAAAT
TATTAAAGATAAAGATTTTTTGGATAATGAAGAAAATGAAGATATCTTAGAGGATATTGTTTTAACATTG
ACCTTATTTGAAGATAGGGAGATGATTGAGGAAAGACTTAAAACATATGCTCACCTCTTTGATGATAAGG
TGATGAAACAGCTTAAACGTCGCCGTTATACTGGTTGGGGACGTTTGTCTCGAAAATTGATTAATGGTAT
TAGGGATAAGCAATCTGGCAAAACAATATTAGATTTTTTGAAATCAGATGGTTTTGCCAATCGCAATTTT
ATCCAGCTGATCCATGATGATAGTTTGACATTTAAAGAAGACATTCAAAAAGCACAAGTGTCTGGACAAG
GCGATAGTTTACATGAACATATTGCAAATTTAGCTGGTAGCCCTGCTATTAAAAAAGGTATTTTACAGAC
TGTAAAAGTTGTTGATGAATTGGTCAAAGTAATGGGGCGGCATAAGCCAGAAAATATCGTTATTGAAATG
GCACGTGAAAATCAGACAACTCAAAAGGGCCAGAAAAATTCGCGAGAGCGTATGAAACGAATCGAAGAAG
GTATCAAAGAATTAGGAAGTCAGATTCTTAAAGAGCATCCTGTTGAAAATACTCAATTGCAAAATGAAAA
GCTCTATCTCTATTATCTCCAAAATGGAAGAGACATGTATGTGGACCAAGAATTAGATATTAATCGTTTA
AGTGATTATGATGTCGATCACATTGTTCCACAAAGTTTCCTTAAAGACGATTCAATAGACAATAAGGTCT
TAACGCGTTCTGATAAAAATCGTGGTAAATCGGATAACGTTCCAAGTGAAGAAGTAGTCAAAAAGATGAA
AAACTATTGGAGACAACTTCTAAACGCCAAGTTAATCACTCAACGTAAGTTTGATAATTTAACGAAAGCT
GAACGTGGAGGTTTGAGTGAACTTGATAAAGCTGGTTTTATCAAACGCCAATTGGTTGAAACTCGCCAAA
TCACTAAGCATGTGGCACAAATTTTGGATAGTCGCATGAATACTAAATACGATGAAAATGATAAACTTAT
TCGAGAGGTTAAAGTGATTACCTTAAAATCTAAATTAGTTTCTGACTTCCGAAAAGATTTCCAATTCTAT
AAAGTACGTGAGATTAACAATTACCATCATGCCCATGATGCGTATCTAAATGCCGTCGTTGGAACTGCTT
TGATTAAGAAATATCCAAAACTTGAATCGGAGTTTGTCTATGGTGATTATAAAGTTTATGATGTTCGTAA
AATGATTGCTAAGTCTGAGCAAGAAATAGGCAAAGCAACCGCAAAATATTTCTTTTACTCTAATATCATG
AACTTCTTCAAAACAGAAATTACACTTGCAAATGGAGAGATTCGCAAACGCCCTCTAATCGAAACTAATG
GGGAAACTGGAGAAATTGTCTGGGATAAAGGGCGAGATTTTGCCACAGTGCGCAAAGTATTGTCCATGCC
CCAAGTCAATATTGTCAAGAAAACAGAAGTACAGACAGGCGGATTCTCCAAGGAGTCAATTTTACCAAAA
AGAAATTCGGACAAGCTTATTGCTCGTAAAAAAGACTGGGATCCAAAAAAATATGGTGGTTTTGATAGTC
CAACGGTAGCTTATTCAGTCCTAGTGGTTGCTAAGGTGGAAAAAGGGAAATCGAAGAAGTTAAAATCCGT
TAAAGAGTTACTAGGGATCACAATTATGGAAAGAAGTTCCTTTGAAAAAAATCCGATTGACTTTTTAGAA
GCTAAAGGATATAAGGAAGTTAAAAAAGACTTAATCATTAAACTACCTAAATATAGTCTTTTTGAGTTAG
AAAACGGTCGTAAACGGATGCTGGCTAGTGCCGGAGTATTACAAAAAGGAAATGAGCTGGCTCTGCCAAG
CAAATATGTGAATTTTTTATATTTAGCTAGTCATTATGAAAAGTTGAAGGGTAGTCCAGAAGATAACGAA
CAAAAACAATTGTTTGTGGAGCAGCATAAGCATTATTTAGATGAGATTATTGAGCAAATCAGTGAATTTT
CTAAGCGTGTTATTTTAGCAGATGCCAATTTAGATAAAGTTCTTAGTGCATATAACAAACATAGAGACAA
ACCAATACGTGAACAAGCAGAAAATATTATTCATTTATTTACGTTGACGAATCTTGGAGCTCCCGCTGCT
TTTAAATATTTTGATACAACAATTGATCGTAAACGATATACGTCTACAAAAGAAGTTTTAGATGCCACTC
TTATCCATCAATCCATCACTGGTCTTTATGAAACACGCATTGATTTGAGTCAGCTAGGAGGTGACGCTGC
TAACGACGAAAACTACGCTCTGGCTGCTTAACTCGAGTAAGGATCTCCAGGCATCAAATAAAACGAAAGG
CTCAGTCGAAAGACTGGGCCTTTCGTTTTATCTGTTGTTTGTCGGTGAACGCTCTCTACTAGAGTCACAC
TGGCTCACCTTCGGGTGGGCCTTTCTGCGTTTATACCTAGGGATATATTCCGCTTCCTCGCTCACTGACT
CGCTACGCTCGGTCGTTCGACTGCGGCGAGCGGAAATGGCTTACGAACGGGGCGGAGATTTCCTGGAAGA
TGCCAGGAAGATACTTAACAGGGAAGTGAGAGGGCCGCGGCAAAGCCGTTTTTCCATAGGCTCCGCCCCC
CTGACAAGCATCACGAAATCTGACGCTCAAATCAGTGGTGGCGAAACCCGACAGGACTATAAAGATACCA
GGCGTTTCCCCCTGGCGGCTCCCTCGTGCGCTCTCCTGTTCCTGCCTTTCGGTTTACCGGTGTCATTCCG
CTGTTATGGCCGCGTTTGTCTCATTCCACGCCTGACACTCAGTTCCGGGTAGGCAGTTCGCTCCAAGCTG
GACTGTATGCACGAACCCCCCGTTCAGTCCGACCGCTGCGCCTTATCCGGTAACTATCGTCTTGAGTCCA
ACCCGGAAAGACATGCAAAAGCACCACTGGCAGCAGCCACTGGTAATTGATTTAGAGGAGTTAGTCTTGA
AGTCATGCGCCGGTTAAGGCTAAACTGAAAGGACAAGTTTTGGTGACTGCGCTCCTCCAAGCCAGTTACC
TCGGTTCAAAGAGTTGGTAGCTCAGAGAACCTTCGAAAAACCGCCCTGCAAGGCGGTTTTTTCGTTTTCA
GAGCAAGAGATTACGCGCAGACCAAAACGATCTCAAGAAGATCATCTTATTAATCAGATAAAATATTTCT
AGATTTCAGTGCAATTTATCTCTTCAAATGTAGCACCTGAAGTCAGCCCCATACGATATAAGTTGTTACT
AGTGCTTGGATTCTCACCAATAAAAAACGCCCGGCGGCAACCGAGCGTTCTGAACAAATCCAGATGGAGT
TCTGAGGTCATTACTGGATCTATCAACAGGAGTCCAAGCGAGCTCGATATCAAATTACGCCCCGCCCTGC
CACTCATCGCAGTACTGTTGTAATTCATTAAGCATTCTGCCGACATGGAAGCCATCACAAACGGCATGAT
GAACCTGAATCGCCAGCGGCATCAGCACCTTGTCGCCTTGCGTATAATATTTGCCCATGGTGAAAACGGG
GGCGAAGAAGTTGTCCATATTGGCCACGTTTAAATCAAAACTGGTGAAACTCACCCAGGGATTGGCTGAG
ACGAAAAACATATTCTCAATAAACCCTTTAGGGAAATAGGCCAGGTTTTCACCGTAACACGCCACATCTT
GCGAATATATGTGTAGAAACTGCCGGAAATCGTCGTGGTATTCACTCCAGAGCGATGAAAACGTTTCAGT
TTGCTCATGGAAAACGGTGTAACAAGGGTGAACACTATCCCATATCACCAGCTCACCGTCTTTCATTGCC
ATACGAAATTCCGGATGAGCATTCATCAGGCGGGCAAGAATGTGAATAAAGGCCGGATAAAACTTGTGCT
TATTTTTCTTTACGGTCTTTAAAAAGGCCGTAATATCCAGCTGAACGGTCTGGTTATAGGTACATTGAGC
AACTGACTGAAATGCCTCAAAATGTTCTTTACGATGCCATTGGGATATATCAACGGTGGTATATCCAGTG
ATTTTTTTCTCCATTTTAGCTTCCTTAGCTCCTGAAAATCTCGATAACTCAAAAAATACGCCCGGTAGTG
ATCTTATTTCATTATGGTGAAAGTTGGAACCTCTTACGTGCCGATCAACGTCTCATTTTCGCCAGATATC
GACGTCTTAAGACCCACTTTCACATTTAAGTTGTTTTTCTAATCCGCATATGATCAATTCAAGGCCGAAT
AAGAAGGCTGGCTCTGCACCTTGGTGATCAAATAATTCGATAGCTTGTCGTAATAATGGCGGCATACTAT
CAGTAGTAGGTGTTTCCCTTTCTTCTTTAGCGACTTGATGCTCTTGATCTTCCAATACGCAACCTAAAGT
AAAATGCCCCACAGCGCTGAGTGCATATAATGCATTCTCTAGTGAAAAACCTTGTTGGCATAAAAAGGCT
AATTGATTTTCGAGAGTTTCATACTGTTTTTCTGTAGGCCGTGTACCTAAATGTACTTTTGCTCCATCGC
GATGACTTAGTAAAGCACATCTAAAACTTTTAGCGTTATTACGTAAAAAATCTTGCCAGCTTTCCCCTTC
TAAAGGGCAAAAGTGAGTATGGTGCCTATCTAACATCTCAATGGCTAAGGCGTCGAGCAAAGCCCGCTTA
TTTTTTACATGCCAATACAATGTAGGCTGCTCTACACCTAGCTTCTGGGCGAGTTTACGGGTTGTTAAAC
CTTCGATTCCGACCTCATTAAGCAGCTCTAATGCGCTGTTAATCACTTTACTTTTATCTAATCTAGACAT
CATTAATTCCTAATTGCTAGCATTGTACCTAGGACTGAGCTAGCCATAAA
Features (pLannotate 1.2.2; 12 found; start..end, strand, type, name):
      1..56      +  promoter       tetR/tetA promoters: tetR; overlapping promoters for bacterial tetR and tetA
     92..4195    +  CDS            Cas9: Cas9 (Csn1) endonuclease from the Streptococcus pyogenes Type II CRISPR/Cas system generates RNA-guided double strand breaks in DNA
   4196..4228    +  CDS            ssrA tag: C-terminal peptide that mediates degradation in bacteria through the ClpXP and ClpAP proteases (McGinness et al., 2006) wild-type LAA variant
   4255..4326    +  terminator     rrnB T1 terminator: transcription terminator T1 from the E. coli rrnB gene
   4342..4369    +  terminator     T7Te terminator: phage T7 early transcription terminator
   4388..4443    -  rep_origin     RSF ori (fragment): Plasmids containing the RSF 1030 origin of replication can be propagated in E. coli cells that contain additional plasmids with compatible origins.
   4531..5076    -  rep_origin     p15A ori: Plasmids containing the medium-copy-number p15A origin of replication can be propagated in E. coli cells that contain a second plasmid with the ColE1 origin.
   5190..5284    -  terminator     lambda t0 terminator: transcription terminator from phage lambda
   5308..5964    -  CDS            cat: CAT_ECOLX - Experimental evidence at protein level: Swiss-Prot protein existence level 1. This enzyme is an effector of chloramphenicol resistance in bacteria. From Escherichia coli. This protein is used as a marker in many commonly used cloning vectors, such as pACYC184.
   5965..6067    -  promoter       cat promoter: promoter of the E. coli cat gene encoding chloramphenicol acetyltransferase
   6097..6720    -  CDS            TetR: tetracycline repressor TetR; tetR from transposon Tn10; TetR binds to the tetracycline operator tetO to inhibit transcription. This inhibition can be relieved by adding tetracycline or doxycycline.
   6736..6764    -  promoter       J23119 promoter (fragment): bacterial promoter (Registry of Standard Biological Parts BBa J23119)
