[The description below was written by a language model from this plasmid's Addgene catalogue record and pLannotate feature annotations shown in this document.]
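Description:
pxCas9CR4 is a low-copy bacterial expression plasmid for tightly regulated production of an xCas9 nuclease in E. coli. It is built on a p15A origin of replication, which is compatible with ColE1-type plasmids and so allows a second plasmid to be maintained in the same cell. Selection is by chloramphenicol, through a cat gene driven by its native promoter and followed by the lambda t0 terminator. The feature table also flags a short RSF-origin-like fragment next to p15A, which is probably only a partial sequence match rather than a functional second origin. According to the record, the plasmid derives from pCas9CR4 and, in part, from a pdCas9 plasmid.

The payload is a Streptococcus pyogenes Cas9 coding sequence carrying the xCas9 mutations, which the record states allow recognition of NG PAM sites and thus broaden the range of targetable sequences. The individual substitutions are not listed. The nuclease gene sits downstream of the tetR/tetA promoter region and is fused at its C terminus to a wild-type (LAA) ssrA degradation tag, which directs the protein to the ClpXP and ClpAP proteases. Transcription ends at tandem rrnB T1 and T7Te terminators. TetR is encoded on the opposite strand, preceded by a sequence annotated as a fragment of the J23119 constitutive promoter. It represses the tet promoter until a tetracycline-class inducer is supplied. Repression combined with active proteolysis should keep basal nuclease levels low, limiting leaky cutting. No guide RNA cassette is annotated, so the guide presumably comes from a separate compatible plasmid. The record gives no specific application beyond bacterial expression and synthetic biology, but the design suits inducible Cas9-based genome editing or counterselection in E. coli.
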