Addgene plasmid #111656: pxCas9CR4
Purpose: PCas9CR4 with the xCas9 mutations allowing NG PAM sites
Depositing lab: Christopher Reisch. Depositing organization: University of Florida.
Backbone
  Vector backbone: p15A origin
  Vector type: Bacterial Expression, Synthetic Biology
Growth in bacteria
  Bacterial resistance: Chloramphenicol, 25 μg/mL
  Growth temperature: 37°C
  Growth strain: DH5alpha
  Copy number: Low Copy
Gene/Insert
  Gene/Insert name: TetR and xCas9
  Species: Synthetic; E. coli
  Mutation: xCas9 mutations
  Tag / fusion protein: ssrA (C terminal on insert)
  Cloning method: Ligation Independent Cloning
  Sequencing primers: 5′ cgtctcattttcgccagatatc
Resource information
  A portion of this plasmid was derived from a plasmid made by: pdCas9 plasmid from Stanley Qi at UCSF and pCas9CR4 from Kristala Prather at MIT
Terms and licenses: Academic/Nonprofit Terms; Industry Terms: Not Available to Industry
How to cite: pxCas9CR4 was a gift from Christopher Reisch (Addgene plasmid # 111656 ; http://n2t.net/addgene:111656 ; RRID:Addgene_111656)
